>Addgene plasmid #75469 | pAAV-EF1a-Flp-DOG-NW | addgene full sequence | sequence record 176949 | Addgene NGS Result
TTCCAGGCATGCATGACCAGGCTCAGCTAATTTTTGTTTTTTTGGTAGAGACGGGGTTTCACCATATTGG
CCAGGCTGGTCTCCAACTCCTAATCTCAGGTGATCTACCCACCTTGGCCTCCCAAATTGCTGGGATTACA
GGCGTGAACCACTGCTCCCTTCCCTGTCCTTCTGATTTTGTAGGTAACCACGTGCGGACCGAGCGGCCGC
AGGAACCCCTAGTGATGGAGTTGGCCACTCCCTCTCTGCGCGCTCGCTCGCTCACTGAGGCCGGGCGACC
AAAGGTCGCCCGACGCCCGGGCTTTGCCCGGGCGGCCTCAGTGAGCGAGCGAGCGCGCAGCTGCCTGCAG
GGGCGCCTGATGCGGTATTTTCTCCTTACGCATCTGTGCGGTATTTCACACCGCATA
[95 nt withheld, positions 408-502]
T
[46 nt withheld, positions 504-549]
C
[141 nt withheld, positions 551-691]
CCTTTGACGTTGGAGTCCACGTTCTTT
[37 nt withheld, positions 719-755]
ACTCTATCTCGGGCTATTCTTTTGATTTATAAGGGATTTTGCCGATTTCGGTCTATTGGTTAAAAAATGA
GCTGATTTAACAAAAATTTAACGCGAATTTTAACAAAATATTAACGTTTACAATTTTATGGTGCACTCTC
AGTACAATCTGCTCTGATGCCGCATAGTTAAGCCAGCCCCGACACCCGCCAACACCCGCTGACGCGCCCT
GACGGGCTTGTCTGCTCCCGGCATCCGCTTACAGACAAGCTGTGACCGTCTCCGGGAGCTGCATGTGTCA
GAGGTTTTCACCGTCATCACCGAAACGCGCGAGACGAAAGGGCCTCGTGATACGCCTATTTTTATAGGTT
AATGTCATGATAATAATGGTTTCTTAGACGTCAGGTGGCACTTTTCGGGGAAATGTGCGCGGAACCCCTA
TTTGTTTATTTTTCTAAATACATTCAAATATGTATCCGCTCATGAGACAATAACCCTGATAAATGCTTCA
ATAATATTGAAAAAGGAAGAGTATGAGTATTCAACATTTCCGTGTCGCCCTTATTCCCTTTTTTGCGGCA
TTTTGCCTTCCTGTTTTTGCTCACCCAGAAACGCTGGTGAAAGTAAAAGATGCTGAAGATCAGTTGGGTG
CACGAGTGGGTTACATCGAACTGGATCTCAACAGCGGTAAGATCCTTGAGAGTTTTCGCCCCGAAGAACG
TTTTCCAATGATGAGCACTTTTAAAGTTCTGCTATGTGGCGCGGTATTATCCCGTATTGACGCCGGGCAA
GAGCAACTCGGTCGCCGCATACACTATTCTCAGAATGACTTGGTTGAGTACTCACCAGTCACAGAAAAGC
ATCTTACGGATGGCATGACAGTAAGAGAATTATGCAGTGCTGCCATAACCATGAGTGATAACACTGCGGC
CAACTTACTTCTGACAACGATCGGAGGACCGAAGGAGCTAACCGCTTTTTTGCACAACATGGGGGATCAT
GTAACTCGCCTTGATCGTTGGGAACCGGAGCTGAATGAAGCCATACCAAACGACGAGCGTGACACCACGA
TGCCTGTAGCAATGGCAACAACGTTGCGCAAACTATTAACTGGCGAACTACTTACTCTAGCTTCCCGGCA
ACAATTAATAGACTGGATGGAGGCGGATAAAGTTGCAGGACCACTTCTGCGCTCGGCCCTTCCGGCTGGC
TGGTTTATTGCTGATAAATCTGGAGCCGGTGAGCGTGGGTCTCGCGGTATCATTGCAGCACTGGGGCCAG
ATGGTAAGCCCTCCCGTATCGTAGTTATCTACACGACGGGGAGTCAGGCAACTATGGATGAACGAAATAG
ACAGATCGCTGAGATAGGTGCCTCACTGATTAAGCATTGGTAACTGTCAGACCAAGTTTACTCATATATA
CTTTAGATTGATTTAAAACTTCATTTTTAATTTAAAAGGATCTAGGTGAAGATCCTTTTTGATAATCTCA
TGACCAAAATCCCTTAACGTGAGTTTTCGTTCCACTGAGCGTCAGACCCCGTAGAAAAGATCAAAGGATC
TTCTTGAGATCCTTTTTTTCTGCGCGTAATCTGCTGCTTGCAAACAAAAAAACCACCGCTACCAGCGGTG
GTTTGTTTGCCGGATCAAGAGCTACCAACTCTTTTTCCGAAGGTAACTGGCTTCAGCAGAGCGCAGATAC
CAAATACTGTTCTTCTAGTGTAGCCGTAGTTAGGCCACCACTTCAAGAACTCTGTAGCACCGCCTACATA
CCTCGCTCTGCTAATCCTGTTACCAGTGGCTGCTGCCAGTGGCGATAAGTCGTGTCTTACCGGGTTGGAC
TCAAGACGATAGTTACCGGATAAGGCGCAGCGGTCGGGCTGAACGGGGGGTTCGTGCACACAGCCCAGCT
TGGAGCGAACGACCTACACCGAACTGAGATACCTACAGCGTGAGCTATGAGAAAGCGCCACGCTTCCCGA
AGGGAGAAAGGCGGACAGGTATCCGGTAAGCGGCAGGGTCGGAACAGGAGAGCGCACGAGGGAGCTTCCA
GGGGGAAACGCCTGGTATCTTTATAGTCCTGTCGGGTTTCGCCACCTCTGACTTGAGCGTCGATTTTTGT
GATGCTCGTCAGGGGGGCGGAGCCTATGGAAAAACGCCAGCAACGCGGCCTTTTTACGGTTCCTGGCCTT
TTGCTGGCCTTTTGCTCACATGTCCTGCAGGCAGCTGCGCGCTCGCTCGCTCACTGAGGCCGCCCGGGCG
TCGGGCGACCTTTGGTCGCCCGGCCTCAGTGAGCGAGCGAGCGCGCAGAGAGGGAGTGGCCAACTCCATC
ACTAGGGGTTCCTGCGGCCGCACGCGTAAGCTTTGCAAAGATGGATAAAGTTTTAAACAGAGAGGAATCT
TTGCAGCTAATGGACCTTCTAGGTCTTGAAAGGAGTGGGAATTGGCTCCGGTGCCCGTCAGTGGGCAGAG
CGCACATCGCCCACAGTCCCCGAGAAGTTGGGGGGAGGGGTCGGCAATTGAACCGGTGCCTAGAGAAGGT
GGCGCGGGGTAAACTGGGAAAGTGATGTCGTGTACTGGCTCCGCCTTTTTCCCGAGGGTGGGGGAGAACC
GTATATAAGTGCAGTAGTCGCCGTGAACGTTCTTTTTCGCAACGGGTTTGCCGCCAGAACACAGGTAAGT
GCCGTGTGTGGTTCCCGCGGGCCTGGCCTCTTTACGGGTTATGGCCCTTGCGTGCCTTGAATTACTTCCA
CCTGGCTGCAGTACGTGATTCTTGATCCCGAGCTTCGGGTTGGAAGTGGGTGGGAGAGTTCGAGGCCTTG
CGCTTAAGGAGCCCCTTCGCCTCGTGCTTGAGTTGAGGCCTGGCCTGGGCGCTGGGGCCGCCGCGTGCGA
ATCTGGTGGCACCTTCGCGCCTGTCTCGCTGCTTTCGATAAGTCTCTAGCCATTTAAAATTTTTGATGAC
CTGCTGCGACGCTTTTTTTCTGGCAAGATAGTCTTGTAAATGCGGGCCAAGATCTGCACACTGGTATTTC
GGTTTTTGGGGCCGCGGGCGGCGACGGGGCCCGTGCGTCCCAGCGCACATGTTCGGCGAGGCGGGGCCTG
CGAGCGCGGCCACCGAGAATCGGACGGGGGTAGTCTCAAGCTGGCCGGCCTGCTCTGGTGCCTGGCCTCG
CGCCGCCGTGTATCGCCCCGCCCTGGGCGGCAAGGCTGGCCCGGTCGGCACCAGTTGCGTGAGCGGAAAG
ATGGCCGCTTCCCGGCCCTGCTGCAGGGAGCTCAAAATGGAGGACGCGGCGCTCGGGAGAGCGGGCGGGT
GAGTCACCCACACAAAGGAAAAGGGCCTTTCCGTCCTCAGCCGTCGCTTCATGTGACTCCACGGAGTACC
GGGCGCCGTCCAGGCACCTCGATTAGTTCTCGAGCTTTTGGAGTACGTCGTCTTTAGGTTGGGGGGAGGG
GTTTTATGCGATGGAGTTTCCCCACACTGAGTGGGTGGAGACTGAAGTTAGGCCAGCTTGGCACTTGATG
TAATTCTCCTTGGAATTTGCCCTTTTTGAGTTTGGATCTTGGTTCATTCTCAAGCCTCAGACAGTGGTTC
AAAGTTTTTTTCTTCCATTTCAGGTGTCGTGAGGTACCGGATCCGCCACCATGGCCGACGTGCAGCTCGT
GGAATCCGGAGGAGCACTGGTCCAGCCTGGGGGATCACTGAGACTGTCTTGTGTCGCTTCTGGCTTTCCT
GTGAATCGGTACTCTATGAGATGGTACAGGCAGGCACCTGGAAAAGAGCGAGAATGGGTCGCCGGAATGT
CATCTGCTGGCGATAGGAGTTCCTACGTGGATAGCGTGAAAGGACGGTTCACCATTAGAAGGGACGATGC
TAGAAACACCGTGTACCTCCAGATGAACTCCCTGAAACCTGAGGACACTGCTGTGTACTACTACAACGTC
AATGTGGGCTTTGAATACTGGGGACATGGCACACAAGTGACTGTTAGTTTTGCATGCATGGCTGACGTCC
AACTTGTTGAGAGCGGTGGAGCACTGGTCCAGCCTGGGGGATCACTGAGACTGTCTTGTGTCGCTTCTGG
CTTTCCTGTGAATCGGTACTCTATGAGATGGTACAGGCAGGCACCTGGAAAAGAGCGAGAATGGGTCGCC
GGAATGTCATCTGCTGGCGATAGGAGTTCCTACGTGGATAGCGTGAAAGGACGGTTCACCATTAGAAGGG
ACGATGCTAGAAACACCGTGTACCTCCAGATGAACTCCCTGAAACCTGAGGACACTGCTGTGTACTACTA
CAACGTCAATGTGGGCTTTGAATACTGGGGCCATGGGACACAGGTTACTGTTAGCTTCGCATGCATGAGC
CAGTTCGACATCCTGTGCAAGACCCCCCCCAAGGTGCTGGTGCGGCAGTTCGTGGAGAGATTCGAGAGGC
CCAGCGGCGAGAAGATCGCCAGCTGTGCCGCCGAGCTGACCTACCTGTGCTGGATGATCACCCACAACGG
CACCGCCATCAAGAGGGCCACCTTCATGAGCTACAACACCATCATCAGCAACAGCCTGAGCTTCGACATC
GTGAACAAGAGCCTGCAGTTCAAGTACAAGACCCAGAAGGCCACCATCCTGGAGGCCAGCCTGAAGAAGC
TGATCCCCGCCTGGGAGTTCACCATCATCCCTTACAACGGCCAGAAGCACCAGAGCGACATCACCGACAT
CGTGTCCAGCCTGCAGCTGCAGTTCGAGAGCAGCGAGGAGGCCGACAAGGGCAACAGCCACAGCAAGAAG
ATGCTGAAGGCCCTGCTGTCCGAGGGCGAGAGCATCTGGGAGATCACCGAGAAGATCCTGAACAGCTTCG
AGTACACCAGCAGGTTCACCAAGACCAAGACCCTGTACCAGTTCCTGTTCCTGGCCACATTCATCAACTG
CGGCAGGTTCAGCGACATCAAGAACGTGGACCCCAAGAGCTTCAAGCTGGTGCAGAACAAGTACCTGGGC
GTGATCATTCAGTGCCTGGTGACCGAGACCAAGACAAGCGTGTCCAGGCACATCTACTTTTTCAGCGCCA
GAGGCAGGATCGACCCCCTGGTGTACCTGGACGAGTTCCTGAGGAACAGCGAGCCCGTGCTGAAGAGAGT
GAACAGGACCGGCAACAGCAGCAGCAACAAGCAGGAGTACCAGCTGCTGAAGGACAACCTGGTGCGCAGC
TACAACAAGGCCCTGAAGAAGAACGCCCCCTACCCCATCTTCGCTATCAAGAACGGCCCTAAGAGCCACA
TCGGCAGGCACCTGATGACCAGCTTTCTGAGCATGAAGGGCCTGACCGAGCTGACAAACGTGGTGGGCAA
CTGGAGCGACAAGAGGGCCTCCGCCGTGGCCAGGACCACCTACACCCACCAGATCACCGCCATCCCCGAC
CACTACTTCGCCCTGGTGTCCAGGTACTACGCCTACGACCCCATCAGCAAGGAGATGATCGCCCTGAAGG
ACGAGACCAACCCCATCGAGGAGTGGCAGCACATCGAGCAGCTGAAGGGCAGCGCCGAGGGCAGCATCAG
ATACCCCGCCTGGAACGGCATCATCAGCCAGGAGGTGCTGGACTACCTGAGCAGCTACATCAACAGGCGG
ATCTAGGAATTCGATGCTGCTCGAGAGATCTACGGGTGGCATCCCTGTGACCCCTCCCCAGTGCCTCTCC
TGGCCCTGGAAGTTGCCACTCCAGTGCCCACCAGCCTTGTCCTAATAAAATTAAGTTGCATCATTTTGTC
TGACTAGGTGTCCTTCTATAATATTATGGGGTGGAGGGGGGTGGTATGGAGCAAGGGGCAAGTTGGGAAG
ACAACCTGTAGGGCCTGCGGGGTCTATTGGGAACCAAGCTGGAGTGCAGTGGCACAATCTTGGCTCACTG
CAATCTCCGCCTCCTGGGTTCAAGCGATTCTCCTGCCTCAGCCTCCCGAGTTGTTGGGA
Features (pLannotate 1.2.2; 15 found; start..end, strand, type, name):
    211..351     +  repeat_region  AAV2 ITR: inverted terminal repeat of adeno-associated virus serotype 2 inverted
    356..407     -  misc_feature   bom (fragment): basis of mobility region from pBR322
    426..881     +  rep_origin     f1 ori (sequence partly withheld): f1 bacteriophage origin of replication; arrow indicates direction of (+) strand synthesis
    882..931     -  misc_feature   bom (fragment): basis of mobility region from pBR322
   1033..1068    -  CDS            rop (fragment): Rop protein, which maintains plasmids at low copy number; rop
   1163..1267    +  promoter       AmpR promoter: bla
   1268..2128    +  CDS            AmpR: β-lactamase; bla; confers resistance to ampicillin, carbenicillin, and related antibiotics
   2299..2887    +  rep_origin     ori: high-copy-number ColE1/pMB1/pBR322/pUC origin of replication
   2960..2987    +  repeat_region  AAV2 ITR (fragment): inverted terminal repeat of adeno-associated virus serotype 2 inverted
   3016..3043    +  repeat_region  AAV2 ITR (fragment): inverted terminal repeat of adeno-associated virus serotype 2 inverted
   3106..3172    +  CDS            small t antigen (fragment): SV40 (simian virus 40) small t antigen
   3179..4357    +  promoter       EF-1α promoter: strong constitutive promoter for human elongation factor EF-1α
   4718..5080    +  CDS            vsfGFP-0 (fragment): vsfGFP-0 is a basic (constitutively fluorescent) green fluorescent protein published in 2015, derived from Aequorea victoria. It has low acid sensitivity.
   5090..6359    +  CDS            FLPo (fragment): nuclear-targeted site-specific recombinase FLPo is a mouse codon-optimized fusion between the SV40 nuclear localization signal and a thermostable version of the Saccharomyces cerevisiae site-specific recombinase FLP. Recombination occurs at FRT sequences.
   6389..171     +  polyA_signal   hGH poly(A) signal (across the origin): human growth hormone polyadenylation signal
