>Addgene plasmid #75469 | pAAV-EF1a-Flp-DOG-NW | depositor full sequence | sequence record 177479 | pAAV-EF1a-Flp-DOG-NW sequence 6704 bps
CCTGCAGGCAGCTGCGCGCTCGCTCGCTCACTGAGGCCGCCCGGGCAAAGCCCGGGCGTCGGGCGACCTT
TGGTCGCCCGGCCTCAGTGAGCGAGCGAGCGCGCAGAGAGGGAGTGGCCAACTCCATCACTAGGGGTTCC
TGCGGCCGCACGCGTAAGCTTTGCAAAGATGGATAAAGTTTTAAACAGAGAGGAATCTTTGCAGCTAATG
GACCTTCTAGGTCTTGAAAGGAGTGGGAATTGGCTCCGGTGCCCGTCAGTGGGCAGAGCGCACATCGCCC
ACAGTCCCCGAGAAGTTGGGGGGAGGGGTCGGCAATTGAACCGGTGCCTAGAGAAGGTGGCGCGGGGTAA
ACTGGGAAAGTGATGTCGTGTACTGGCTCCGCCTTTTTCCCGAGGGTGGGGGAGAACCGTATATAAGTGC
AGTAGTCGCCGTGAACGTTCTTTTTCGCAACGGGTTTGCCGCCAGAACACAGGTAAGTGCCGTGTGTGGT
TCCCGCGGGCCTGGCCTCTTTACGGGTTATGGCCCTTGCGTGCCTTGAATTACTTCCACTGGCTGCAGTA
CGTGATTCTTGATCCCGAGCTTCGGGTTGGAAGTGGGTGGGAGAGTTCGAGGCCTTGCGCTTAAGGAGCC
CCTTCGCCTCGTGCTTGAGTTGAGGCCTGGCCTGGGCGCTGGGGCCGCCGCGTGCGAATCTGGTGGCACC
TTCGCGCCTGTCTCGCTGCTTTCGATAAGTCTCTAGCCATTTAAAATTTTTGATGACCTGCTGCGACGCT
TTTTTTCTGGCAAGATAGTCTTGTAAATGCGGGCCAAGATCTGCACACTGGTATTTCGGTTTTTGGGGCC
GCGGGCGGCGACGGGGCCCGTGCGTCCCAGCGCACATGTTCGGCGAGGCGGGGCCTGCGAGCGCGGCCAC
CGAGAATCGGACGGGGGTAGTCTCAAGCTGGCCGGCCTGCTCTGGTGCCTGGCCTCGCGCCGCCGTGTAT
CGCCCCGCCCTGGGCGGCAAGGCTGGCCCGGTCGGCACCAGTTGCGTGAGCGGAAAGATGGCCGCTTCCC
GGCCCTGCTGCAGGGAGCTCAAAATGGAGGACGCGGCGCTCGGGAGAGCGGGCGGGTGAGTCACCCACAC
AAAGGAAAAGGGCCTTTCCGTCCTCAGCCGTCGCTTCATGTGACTCCACGGAGTACCGGGCGCCGTCCAG
GCACCTCGATTAGTTCTCGAGCTTTTGGAGTACGTCGTCTTTAGGTTGGGGGGAGGGGTTTTATGCGATG
GAGTTTCCCCACACTGAGTGGGTGGAGACTGAAGTTAGGCCAGCTTGGCACTTGATGTAATTCTCCTTGG
AATTTGCCCTTTTTGAGTTTGGATCTTGGTTCATTCTCAAGCCTCAGACAGTGGTTCAAAGTTTTTTTCT
TCCATTTCAGGTGTCGTGAGGTACCGGATCCGCCACCATGGCCGACGTGCAGCTCGTGGAATCCGGAGGA
GCACTGGTCCAGCCTGGGGGATCACTGAGACTGTCTTGTGTCGCTTCTGGCTTTCCTGTGAATCGGTACT
CTATGAGATGGTACAGGCAGGCACCTGGAAAAGAGCGAGAATGGGTCGCCGGAATGTCATCTGCTGGCGA
TAGGAGTTCCTACGTGGATAGCGTGAAAGGACGGTTCACCATTAGAAGGGACGATGCTAGAAACACCGTG
TACCTCCAGATGAACTCCCTGAAACCTGAGGACACTGCTGTGTACTACTACAACGTCAATGTGGGCTTTG
AATACTGGGGACATGGCACACAAGTGACTGTTAGTTTTGCATGCATGGCTGACGTCCAACTTGTTGAGAG
CGGTGGAGCACTGGTCCAGCCTGGGGGATCACTGAGACTGTCTTGTGTCGCTTCTGGCTTTCCTGTGAAT
CGGTACTCTATGAGATGGTACAGGCAGGCACCTGGAAAAGAGCGAGAATGGGTCGCCGGAATGTCATCTG
CTGGCGATAGGAGTTCCTACGTGGATAGCGTGAAAGGACGGTTCACCATTAGAAGGGACGATGCTAGAAA
CACCGTGTACCTCCAGATGAACTCCCTGAAACCTGAGGACACTGCTGTGTACTACTACAACGTCAATGTG
GGCTTTGAATACTGGGGCCATGGGACACAGGTTACTGTTAGCTTCGCATGCATGAGCCAGTTCGACATCC
TGTGCAAGACCCCCCCCAAGGTGCTGGTGCGGCAGTTCGTGGAGAGATTCGAGAGGCCCAGCGGCGAGAA
GATCGCCAGCTGTGCCGCCGAGCTGACCTACCTGTGCTGGATGATCACCCACAACGGCACCGCCATCAAG
AGGGCCACCTTCATGAGCTACAACACCATCATCAGCAACAGCCTGAGCTTCGACATCGTGAACAAGAGCC
TGCAGTTCAAGTACAAGACCCAGAAGGCCACCATCCTGGAGGCCAGCCTGAAGAAGCTGATCCCCGCCTG
GGAGTTCACCATCATCCCTTACAACGGCCAGAAGCACCAGAGCGACATCACCGACATCGTGTCCAGCCTG
CAGCTGCAGTTCGAGAGCAGCGAGGAGGCCGACAAGGGCAACAGCCACAGCAAGAAGATGCTGAAGGCCC
TGCTGTCCGAGGGCGAGAGCATCTGGGAGATCACCGAGAAGATCCTGAACAGCTTCGAGTACACCAGCAG
GTTCACCAAGACCAAGACCCTGTACCAGTTCCTGTTCCTGGCCACATTCATCAACTGCGGCAGGTTCAGC
GACATCAAGAACGTGGACCCCAAGAGCTTCAAGCTGGTGCAGAACAAGTACCTGGGCGTGATCATTCAGT
GCCTGGTGACCGAGACCAAGACAAGCGTGTCCAGGCACATCTACTTTTTCAGCGCCAGAGGCAGGATCGA
CCCCCTGGTGTACCTGGACGAGTTCCTGAGGAACAGCGAGCCCGTGCTGAAGAGAGTGAACAGGACCGGC
AACAGCAGCAGCAACAAGCAGGAGTACCAGCTGCTGAAGGACAACCTGGTGCGCAGCTACAACAAGGCCC
TGAAGAAGAACGCCCCCTACCCCATCTTCGCTATCAAGAACGGCCCTAAGAGCCACATCGGCAGGCACCT
GATGACCAGCTTTCTGAGCATGAAGGGCCTGACCGAGCTGACAAACGTGGTGGGCAACTGGAGCGACAAG
AGGGCCTCCGCCGTGGCCAGGACCACCTACACCCACCAGATCACCGCCATCCCCGACCACTACTTCGCCC
TGGTGTCCAGGTACTACGCCTACGACCCCATCAGCAAGGAGATGATCGCCCTGAAGGACGAGACCAACCC
CATCGAGGAGTGGCAGCACATCGAGCAGCTGAAGGGCAGCGCCGAGGGCAGCATCAGATACCCCGCCTGG
AACGGCATCATCAGCCAGGAGGTGCTGGACTACCTGAGCAGCTACATCAACAGGCGGATCTAGGAATTCG
ATGCTGCTCGAGAGATCTACGGGTGGCATCCCTGTGACCCCTCCCCAGTGCCTCTCCTGGCCCTGGAAGT
TGCCACTCCAGTGCCCACCAGCCTTGTCCTAATAAAATTAAGTTGCATCATTTTGTCTGACTAGGTGTCC
TTCTATAATATTATGGGGTGGAGGGGGGTGGTATGGAGCAAGGGGCAAGTTGGGAAGACAACCTGTAGGG
CCTGCGGGGTCTATTGGGAACCAAGCTGGAGTGCAGTGGCACAATCTTGGCTCACTGCAATCTCCGCCTC
CTGGGTTCAAGCGATTCTCCTGCCTCAGCCTCCCGAGTTGTTGGGATTCCAGGCATGCATGACCAGGCTC
AGCTAATTTTTGTTTTTTTGGTAGAGACGGGGTTTCACCATATTGGCCAGGCTGGTCTCCAACTCCTAAT
CTCAGGTGATCTACCCACCTTGGCCTCCCAAATTGCTGGGATTACAGGCGTGAACCACTGCTCCCTTCCC
TGTCCTTCTGATTTTGTAGGTAACCACGTGCGGACCGAGCGGCCGCAGGAACCCCTAGTGATGGAGTTGG
CCACTCCCTCTCTGCGCGCTCGCTCGCTCACTGAGGCCGGGCGACCAAAGGTCGCCCGACGCCCGGGCTT
TGCCCGGGCGGCCTCAGTGAGCGAGCGAGCGCGCAGCTGCCTGCAGGGGCGCCTGATGCGGTATTTTCTC
CTTACGCATCTGTGCGGTATTTCACACCGCATA
[142 nt withheld, positions 4164-4305]
C
[141 nt withheld, positions 4307-4447]
CCTTTGACGTTGGAGTCCACGTTCTTT
[37 nt withheld, positions 4475-4511]
ACCCTATCTCGGGCTATTCTTTTGATTTATAAGGGATTTTGCCGATTTCGGCCTATTGGTTAAAAAATGA
GCTGATTTAACAAAAATTTAACGCGAATTTTAACAAAATATTAACGTTTACAATTTTATGGTGCACTCTC
AGTACAATCTGCTCTGATGCCGCATAGTTAAGCCAGCCCCGACACCCGCCAACACCCGCTGACGCGCCCT
GACGGGCTTGTCTGCTCCCGGCATCCGCTTACAGACAAGCTGTGACCGTCTCCGGGAGCTGCATGTGTCA
GAGGTTTTCACCGTCATCACCGAAACGCGCGAGACGAAAGGGCCTCGTGATACGCCTATTTTTATAGGTT
AATGTCATGATAATAATGGTTTCTTAGACGTCAGGTGGCACTTTTCGGGGAAATGTGCGCGGAACCCCTA
TTTGTTTATTTTTCTAAATACATTCAAATATGTATCCGCTCATGAGACAATAACCCTGATAAATGCTTCA
ATAATATTGAAAAAGGAAGAGTATGAGTATTCAACATTTCCGTGTCGCCCTTATTCCCTTTTTTGCGGCA
TTTTGCCTTCCTGTTTTTGCTCACCCAGAAACGCTGGTGAAAGTAAAAGATGCTGAAGATCAGTTGGGTG
CACGAGTGGGTTACATCGAACTGGATCTCAACAGCGGTAAGATCCTTGAGAGTTTTCGCCCCGAAGAACG
TTTTCCAATGATGAGCACTTTTAAAGTTCTGCTATGTGGCGCGGTATTATCCCGTATTGACGCCGGGCAA
GAGCAACTCGGTCGCCGCATACACTATTCTCAGAATGACTTGGTTGAGTACTCACCAGTCACAGAAAAGC
ATCTTACGGATGGCATGACAGTAAGAGAATTATGCAGTGCTGCCATAACCATGAGTGATAACACTGCGGC
CAACTTACTTCTGACAACGATCGGAGGACCGAAGGAGCTAACCGCTTTTTTGCACAACATGGGGGATCAT
GTAACTCGCCTTGATCGTTGGGAACCGGAGCTGAATGAAGCCATACCAAACGACGAGCGTGACACCACGA
TGCCTGTAGCAATGGCAACAACGTTGCGCAAACTATTAACTGGCGAACTACTTACTCTAGCTTCCCGGCA
ACAATTAATAGACTGGATGGAGGCGGATAAAGTTGCAGGACCACTTCTGCGCTCGGCCCTTCCGGCTGGC
TGGTTTATTGCTGATAAATCTGGAGCCGGTGAGCGTGGGTCTCGCGGTATCATTGCAGCACTGGGGCCAG
ATGGTAAGCCCTCCCGTATCGTAGTTATCTACACGACGGGGAGTCAGGCAACTATGGATGAACGAAATAG
ACAGATCGCTGAGATAGGTGCCTCACTGATTAAGCATTGGTAACTGTCAGACCAAGTTTACTCATATATA
CTTTAGATTGATTTAAAACTTCATTTTTAATTTAAAAGGATCTAGGTGAAGATCCTTTTTGATAATCTCA
TGACCAAAATCCCTTAACGTGAGTTTTCGTTCCACTGAGCGTCAGACCCCGTAGAAAAGATCAAAGGATC
TTCTTGAGATCCTTTTTTTCTGCGCGTAATCTGCTGCTTGCAAACAAAAAAACCACCGCTACCAGCGGTG
GTTTGTTTGCCGGATCAAGAGCTACCAACTCTTTTTCCGAAGGTAACTGGCTTCAGCAGAGCGCAGATAC
CAAATACTGTCCTTCTAGTGTAGCCGTAGTTAGGCCACCACTTCAAGAACTCTGTAGCACCGCCTACATA
CCTCGCTCTGCTAATCCTGTTACCAGTGGCTGCTGCCAGTGGCGATAAGTCGTGTCTTACCGGGTTGGAC
TCAAGACGATAGTTACCGGATAAGGCGCAGCGGTCGGGCTGAACGGGGGGTTCGTGCACACAGCCCAGCT
TGGAGCGAACGACCTACACCGAACTGAGATACCTACAGCGTGAGCTATGAGAAAGCGCCACGCTTCCCGA
AGGGAGAAAGGCGGACAGGTATCCGGTAAGCGGCAGGGTCGGAACAGGAGAGCGCACGAGGGAGCTTCCA
GGGGGAAACGCCTGGTATCTTTATAGTCCTGTCGGGTTTCGCCACCTCTGACTTGAGCGTCGATTTTTGT
GATGCTCGTCAGGGGGGCGGAGCCTATGGAAAAACGCCAGCAACGCGGCCTTTTTACGGTTCCTGGCCTT
TTGCTGGCCTTTTGCTCACATGT
Features (pLannotate 1.2.2; 16 found; start..end, strand, type, name):
      1..141     -  repeat_region  AAV2 ITR: inverted terminal repeat of adeno-associated virus serotype 2 inverted
    169..235     +  CDS            small t antigen (fragment): SV40 (simian virus 40) small t antigen
    261..472     +  promoter       EF-1α core promoter: core promoter for human elongation factor EF-1α
    473..581     +  intron         EF-1α intron A (fragment): intron upstream of the start codon of human EF-1α
   1207..1410    +  intron         EF-1α intron A: truncated intron upstream of the start codon of human EF-1α
   1780..2142    +  CDS            vsfGFP-0 (fragment): vsfGFP-0 is a basic (constitutively fluorescent) green fluorescent protein published in 2015, derived from Aequorea victoria. It has low acid sensitivity.
   2152..3421    +  CDS            FLPo (fragment): nuclear-targeted site-specific recombinase FLPo is a mouse codon-optimized fusion between the SV40 nuclear localization signal and a thermostable version of the Saccharomyces cerevisiae site-specific recombinase FLP. Recombination occurs at FRT sequences.
   3451..3927    +  polyA_signal   hGH poly(A) signal: human growth hormone polyadenylation signal
   3967..4107    +  repeat_region  AAV2 ITR: inverted terminal repeat of adeno-associated virus serotype 2 inverted
   4112..4163    -  misc_feature   bom (fragment): basis of mobility region from pBR322
   4182..4562    +  rep_origin     M13 ori (sequence partly withheld): M13 bacteriophage origin of replication; arrow indicates direction of (+) strand synthesis
   4638..4687    -  misc_feature   bom (fragment): basis of mobility region from pBR322
   4789..4824    -  CDS            rop (fragment): Rop protein, which maintains plasmids at low copy number; rop
   4919..5023    +  promoter       AmpR promoter: bla
   5024..5884    +  CDS            AmpR: β-lactamase; bla; confers resistance to ampicillin, carbenicillin, and related antibiotics
   6055..6643    +  rep_origin     ori: high-copy-number ColE1/pMB1/pBR322/pUC origin of replication
