[The description below was written by a language model from this plasmid's Addgene catalogue record and pLannotate feature annotations shown in this document.]
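Description:
pAAV-EF1a-Flp-DOG-NW is an AAV transfer plasmid of about 6.7 kb, built on the pAAV-EF1a-GTB backbone and used both to produce recombinant AAV and to express its payload directly in mammalian cells. It is propagated in E. coli through a high-copy ColE1/pUC-type origin with ampicillin selection (AmpR under its own bla promoter). The backbone also carries an f1/M13 phage origin and small pBR322-derived remnants (bom and rop fragments). Two AAV2 inverted terminal repeats flank the expression cassette and define the segment that is packaged into virions. In the repository's sequencing result, one ITR is detected only as short fragments, whereas the depositor sequence shows both intact. The two records also differ by about ten bases in length.

Between the ITRs, the human EF-1α promoter with its intron drives the synthetic Flp-DOG insert (also called dGBP1x2-Flpo, about 2 kb), followed by a human growth hormone polyadenylation signal. No WPRE is annotated. The alternative name indicates two copies of a destabilized GFP-binding nanobody fused to FLPo, the codon-optimized, nuclear-targeted, thermostable Flp recombinase that acts at FRT sites. The automated annotation labels part of the region upstream of FLPo as a "vsfGFP-0 fragment". This most likely reflects the nanobody component of that reference protein rather than a GFP coding sequence, since the record lists no fluorescent reporter.

According to the stated purpose and the associated work on conditionally stable nanobodies, the fusion is designed so that Flp activity depends on GFP being present. This restricts FRT-based recombination to GFP-expressing cells, so existing GFP reporter lines can be used to direct Flp-dependent genetic manipulation of labelled cell populations.
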