Addgene plasmid #75469: pAAV-EF1a-Flp-DOG-NW
Purpose: Flp recombinase dependent on GFP (Flp-DOG) for rAAV production and expression in mammalian cells
Depositing lab: Connie Cepko. Depositing organization: Harvard Medical School. Publication: Detection and manipulation of live antigen-expressing cells using conditionally stable nanobodies. Tang JC, Drokhlyansky E, Etemad B, Rudolph S, Guo B, Wang S, Ellis EG, Li JZ, Cepko CL. Elife. 2016 May 20;5. pii: e15312. doi: 10.7554/eLife.15312. PubMed 27205882.
Backbone
  Vector backbone: pAAV-EF1a-GTB
  Backbone size w/o insert (bp): 5329
  Total vector size (bp): 6704
  Vector type: Mammalian Expression, AAV, Synthetic Biology
Growth in bacteria
  Bacterial resistance: Ampicillin, 100 μg/mL
  Growth temperature: 30°C
  Growth strain: NEB Stable
  Copy number: Unknown
Gene/Insert
  Gene/Insert name: Flp-DOG (alt name: dGBP1x2-Flpo)
  Species: Synthetic
  Insert size (bp): 1986
  Promoter: EF-1a
  Cloning method: Unknown
  Sequencing primers: 5′ AGTGGGTGGAGACTGAAGTTAGG; 3′ CACTGCACTCCAGCTTGGTTC
Terms and licenses: Academic/Nonprofit Terms; Industry Terms: Not Available to Industry
How to cite: pAAV-EF1a-Flp-DOG-NW was a gift from Connie Cepko (Addgene plasmid # 75469 ; http://n2t.net/addgene:75469 ; RRID:Addgene_75469) For viral preps, please replace (Addgene plasmid # 75469) in the above sentence with: (Addgene viral prep # 75469-AAV1)
